>Addgene plasmid #40987 | pBABEpuro-ERBB2 C338S | addgene partial sequence | sequence record 55269 | pBabe3 5'-ACCCTAACTGACACACATTCC-3'
CAAGAAAGTTGGTCACACTGGCACGTCCAGACCCAGGTACTCTGGGTTCTCTGCCGTAGGTGTCCCTTTG
AAGGTGCTGGGTGGAGCCCCCCGCTCTGGTGGGTCCTGGTCCCAGTAATAGAGGTTGTCGAAGGCTGGGC
TGAAGGCAGGAGGAGGGTGGGGCTGAGGGGCAGCTCCTCCCTGGGGTGTCAAGTACTCGGGGTTCTCCAC
GGCACCCCCAAAGGCAAAAACGTCTTTGACGACCCCATTCTTCCCTGGGGAGAGAGTCTTGGGCCTTTCC
AGAGTGGCACCAGCAGGTCGGGCAGCAGGCAGAGGGCCCTCTCGGGGCGAAGGGGGCTGGGGCCGAACAT
CTGGCTGGTTCACATATTCAGGCTGGGGGCTGCAGGTCAGGGGGGCAACGTAGCCATCAGTCTCAGAGGG
CAGGGGTACTGTGGGGTCCTCACTGTACCGCTGTAGAGGGCTGGGGTCATGTGTGGGGAGGCTTTGCAGC
CCCTTGGCTGCCCCCATTCCCAGGTCACCATCAAATACATCGGAGCCAGCCCCTTCGGAGGGTGCCAGTG
GAGACCTGGGGGCCTCCTCTTCAGAGGGCTCCAGCCCTAGTGTCAGGTCCCCACCGCCACTCCTGGTAGA
TGAGCTGCGGTGCCTGTGGTGGACCATGCCCCCAGCGCCCGGGGCAGGGTCTGGACAGAAGAAGCCCTGC
TGGGGTACCAGATACTCCTCAGCATCCACCAGGTCCCCCATGTCATCGTCCTCCAGCAGTGAGCGGTAGA
AGGTG
