>Addgene plasmid #40987 | pBABEpuro-ERBB2 C338S | addgene partial sequence | sequence record 55474 | hERBB2-F2 5'-tgcctccacttcaaccacag-3'
CGTTTGAGTCCATGCCCAATCCCGAGGGCCGGTATACATTCGGCGCCAGCTGTGTGACTGCCTGTCCCTA
CAACTACCTTTCTACGGACGTGGGATCCTGCACCCTCGTCTGCCCCCTGCACAACCAAGAGGTGACAGCA
GAGGATGGAACACAGCGGTGTGAGAAGTGCAGCAAGCCCTCTGCCCGAGTGTGCTATGGTCTGGGCATGG
AGCACTTGCGAGAGGTGAGGGCAGTTACCAGTGCCAATATCCAGGAGTTTGCTGGCTGCAAGAAGATCTT
TGGGAGCCTGGCATTTCTGCCGGAGAGCTTTGATGGGGACCCAGCCTCCAACACTGCCCCGCTCCAGCCA
GAGCAGCTCCAAGTGTTTGAGACTCTGGAAGAGATCACAGGTTACCTATACATCTCAGCATGGCCGGACA
GCCTGCCTGACCTCAGCGTCTTCCAGAACCTGCAAGTAATCCGGGGACGAATTCTGCACAATGGCGCCTA
CTCGCTGACCCTGCAAGGGCTGGGCATCAGCTGGCTGGGGCTGCGCTCACTGAGGGAACTGGGCAGTGGA
CTGGCCCTCATCCACCATAACACCCACCTCTGCTTCGTGCACACGGTGCCCTGGGACCAGCTCTTTCGGA
ACCCGCACCAAGCTCTGCTCCACACTGCCAACCGGCCAGAGGACGAGTGTGTGGGCGAGGGCCTGGCCTG
CCACCAGCTGTGCGCCCGAGGGCACTGCTGGGGTCCAGGGCCCACCCAGTGTGTCAACTGCAGCCAGTTC
CTTCGGGGCCAGGAGTGCGTGGAGGAATGCCGAG
