[The description below was written by a language model from this plasmid's Addgene catalogue record.]
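Description:
pBABEpuro-ERBB2 C338S is a retroviral mammalian expression plasmid built on the pBABE-puro backbone, a Moloney murine leukemia virus-derived vector family. It is about 9 kb in total, with roughly 5.2 kb of backbone. It is propagated in E. coli as a high-copy plasmid under ampicillin selection, and transduced or transfected mammalian cells are selected with puromycin. No feature table accompanies the record, so the regulatory elements are not itemised. In standard pBABE-puro vectors the viral long terminal repeat drives the inserted gene, a packaging signal allows the transcript to be encapsidated when the plasmid is introduced into a retroviral packaging cell line, and a separate internal promoter drives the puromycin resistance gene.

The payload is the human ERBB2 (HER2) coding sequence, about 3.8 kb, corresponding to the reference transcript cited in the record. It was introduced by Gateway recombination cloning, which implies that a Gateway-adapted version of the backbone was used. The insert carries a cysteine-to-serine substitution at position 338 (C338S). No epitope tags or reporters are recorded.

ERBB2 encodes a receptor tyrosine kinase. The associated publication concerns functional analysis of receptor tyrosine kinase mutations found in lung cancer and identifies oncogenic mutations in the ERBB2 extracellular domain. The construct is therefore suited to producing retrovirus for stable expression of this ERBB2 variant in mammalian cells, allowing its signalling and transforming behaviour to be compared with wild-type and other mutant receptors. The record does not say whether C338S is itself a tumour-derived mutation or an engineered variant made to probe mechanism.
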