Addgene plasmid #40987: pBABEpuro-ERBB2 C338S
Depositing lab: Matthew Meyerson. Depositing organization: Broad Institute. Publication: Functional analysis of receptor tyrosine kinase mutations in lung cancer identifies oncogenic extracellular domain mutations of ERBB2. Greulich H, Kaplan B, Mertins P, Chen TH, Tanaka KE, Yun CH, Zhang X, Lee SH, Cho J, Ambrogio L, Liao R, Imielinski M, Banerji S, Berger AH, Lawrence MS, Zhang J, Pho NH, Walker SR, Winckler W, Getz G, Frank D, Hahn WC, Eck MJ, Mani DR, Jaffe JD, Carr SA, Wong KK, Meyerson M. Proc Natl Acad Sci U S A. 2012 Sep 4;109(36):14476-81. Epub 2012 Aug 20. 10.1073/pnas.1203201109 PubMed 22908275.
Backbone
  Vector backbone: pBABE-puro
  Backbone size w/o insert (bp): 5200
  Total vector size (bp): 9000
  Vector type: Mammalian Expression, Retroviral
  Selectable markers: Puromycin
Growth in bacteria
  Bacterial resistance: Ampicillin, 100 μg/mL
  Growth temperature: 37°C
  Growth strain: DH5alpha
  Copy number: High Copy
Gene/Insert
  Gene/Insert name: ERBB2 (alt name: HER2)
  Species: H. sapiens (human)
  Insert size (bp): 3768
  Mutation: C338S
  GenBank ID: NM_004448.2
  Entrez Gene: ERBB2 (a.k.a. CD340, HER-2, HER-2/neu, HER2, MLN 19, MLN-19, NEU, NGL, TKR1, VSCN2, c-ERB-2, c-ERB2, p185(erbB2))
  Cloning method: Gateway Cloning
  Sequencing primers: 5′ TTTGTACACCCTAAGCCTC; 3′ GCATACTTCTGCCTGCTG
Terms and licenses: Academic/Nonprofit Terms; Industry Terms: Not Available to Industry
How to cite: pBABEpuro-ERBB2 C338S was a gift from Matthew Meyerson (Addgene plasmid # 40987 ; http://n2t.net/addgene:40987 ; RRID:Addgene_40987)
